Addgene plasmid #84751: Lenti-LbCpf1-Blast
Purpose: Expresses human codon-optimized LbCpf1 protein and blasticidin resistance from EFS promoter. Lentiviral backbone.
Depositing lab: Hyongbum Kim. Depositing organization: Yonsei University Health System. Publication: In vivo high-throughput profiling of CRISPR-Cpf1 activity. Kim HK, Song M, Lee J, Menon AV, Jung S, Kang YM, Choi JW, Woo E, Koh HC, Nam JW, Kim H. Nat Methods. 2016 Dec 19. doi: 10.1038/nmeth.4104. PubMed 27992409.
Backbone
  Vector backbone: lentiCas9-Blast(Addgene#:52962)
  Backbone size w/o insert (bp): 8700
  Total vector size (bp): 12670
  Vector type: Mammalian Expression, Lentiviral, CRISPR
  Selectable markers: Blasticidin
Growth in bacteria
  Bacterial resistance: Ampicillin, 100 μg/mL
  Growth temperature: 37°C
  Growth strain: NEB Stable
  Growth instructions: Use SapI digest to check for unwanted recombination of lentiviral plasmid. Only amplify in RecA- bacteria (eg. Stbl3).
  Copy number: High Copy
Gene/Insert
  Gene/Insert name: LbCpf1 (alt names: Cpf1; LbCas12a)
  Species: Lachnospiraceae_bacterium_ND2006
  Insert size (bp): 3733
  Promoter: EFS-NS
  Tag / fusion protein: NLS-3xHA (C terminal on insert)
  Cloning method: Restriction Enzyme; 5′ cloning site AgeI (not destroyed); 3′ cloning site BamHI (not destroyed)
  Sequencing primers: 5′ pLLU-F (5'-gggacagcagagatccagtt-3'); 3′ blast-R (5'-gctctttcaatgagggtgga-3'​)
Terms and licenses: Academic/Nonprofit Terms; Industry Terms: Not Available to Industry
How to cite: Lenti-LbCpf1-Blast was a gift from Hyongbum Kim (Addgene plasmid # 84751 ; http://n2t.net/addgene:84751 ; RRID:Addgene_84751)
