[The description below was written by a language model from this plasmid's Addgene catalogue record and pLannotate feature annotations shown in this document.]
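Description:
Lenti-LbCpf1-Blast is a lentiviral mammalian expression vector for CRISPR work, built on the lentiCas9-Blast backbone by replacing the nuclease between the retained AgeI and BamHI sites with a human codon-optimized LbCpf1 (LbCas12a) from Lachnospiraceae bacterium ND2006. In bacteria it replicates from a high-copy ColE1/pUC-type origin and is selected with ampicillin through AmpR. An f1 origin is also present. As with other LTR-containing plasmids, the record notes a risk of recombination and specifies recombination-deficient hosts.

The viral transfer cassette begins with a CMV enhancer/promoter fused to a truncated HIV-1 5' LTR, which drives genomic RNA production in packaging cells. This is followed by the Ψ packaging signal with a partial gag segment, the RRE for Rev-dependent nuclear export, and the cPPT/CTS. Internally, the short EF-1α core promoter (EFS) drives LbCpf1 carrying a C-terminal nucleoplasmin NLS. The catalogue also lists a 3xHA tag, which the feature table does not annotate separately. The blasticidin S deaminase gene lies immediately downstream and, according to the record, is expressed from the same EFS promoter, allowing blasticidin selection of transduced cells. The linking element between the two coding regions is not annotated. A WPRE enhances transcript expression, and a truncated 3' LTR and bGH polyadenylation signal close the unit. Outside the LTRs, the backbone carries an SV40/EM7-driven BleoR cassette.

The plasmid is used to make lentivirus for stable Cpf1 delivery into mammalian cells. No guide RNA cassette is annotated, so crRNAs would come from a separate construct. The depositor sequence is 12,433 nt, slightly shorter than the catalogued 12,670 bp.
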