Features (pLannotate 1.2.2; 33 found; start..end, strand, type, name):
     31..83      -  misc_feature   bom (fragment): basis of mobility region from pBR322
    238..617     +  enhancer       CMV enhancer: human cytomegalovirus immediate early enhancer
    618..817     +  promoter       CMV promoter: human cytomegalovirus (CMV) immediate early promoter
    835..1015    +  LTR            5' LTR (truncated): truncated 5' long terminal repeat (LTR) from HIV-1
   1062..1187    +  misc_feature   HIV-1 Ψ: packaging signal of human immunodeficiency virus type 1
   1171..1534    +  CDS            HIV-1 gag (fragment): gag protein from human immunodeficiency virus 1; gag
   1680..1913    +  misc_feature   RRE: The Rev response element (RRE) of HIV-1 allows for Rev-dependent mRNA export from the nucleus to the cytoplasm.
   2290..2390    +  CDS            Rev (fragment): human immunodeficiency virus 1 (HIV-1) Rev protein; rev; enhances nuclear export of unspliced and incompletely spliced viral mRNAs
   2440..2557    +  misc_feature   cPPT/CTS: central polypurine tract and central termination sequence of HIV-1
   2606..2624    +  CDS            small t antigen (fragment): SV40 (simian virus 40) small t antigen
   2650..2861    +  promoter       EF-1α core promoter: core promoter for human elongation factor EF-1α
   2903..6586    +  CDS            LbCpf1: CRISPR-associated protein from Lachnospiraceae bacterium ND2006 (Zetsche et al., 2015)
   6587..6634    +  CDS            nucleoplasmin NLS: bipartite nuclear localization signal from nucleoplasmin
   6701..7099    +  CDS            BSD: blasticidin S deaminase; Aspergillus terreus BSD; confers resistance to blasticidin
   7100..7121    +  misc_feature   MCS (fragment): pBluescript multiple cloning site
   7124..7712    +  misc_feature   WPRE: woodchuck hepatitis virus posttranscriptional regulatory element
   7649..8230    +  CDS            nef (fragment): NEF_HV1H2 - Experimental evidence at protein level: Swiss-Prot protein existence level 1. Extracellular Nef protein targets CD4(+) T-lymphocytes for apoptosis by interacting with CXCR4 surface receptors. From Human immunodeficiency virus type 1 group M subtype B (isolate HXB2) (HIV-1).
   8237..8417    +  LTR            5' LTR (truncated): truncated 5' long terminal repeat (LTR) from HIV-1
   8449..8673    +  polyA_signal   bGH poly(A) signal: bovine growth hormone polyadenylation signal
   8677..8698    +  promoter       SV40 promoter (fragment): SV40 enhancer and early promoter
   8719..9147    +  rep_origin     f1 ori (sequence partly withheld): f1 bacteriophage origin of replication; arrow indicates direction of (+) strand synthesis
   9161..9491    +  promoter       SV40 promoter: SV40 enhancer and early promoter
   9539..9586    +  promoter       EM7 promoter: synthetic bacterial promoter&nbsp
   9605..9979    +  CDS            BleoR: antibiotic-binding protein; Sh ble from Streptoalloteichus hindustanus; confers resistance to bleomycin, phleomycin, and Zeocin™
   9989..10114   +  CDS            ble (fragment): BLE_KLEPN - Experimental evidence at protein level: Swiss-Prot protein existence level 1. Binding protein with a strong affinity to the bleomycin family of antibiotics. Binds to CL990; an antimitotic-antibiotic compound. From Klebsiella pneumoniae.
  10109..10230   +  polyA_signal   SV40 poly(A) signal: SV40 polyadenylation signal
  10301..10323   -  protein_bind   lac operator (fragment): The lac repressor binds to the lac operator to inhibit transcription in E. coli. This inhibition can be relieved by adding lactose or isopropyl-β-D-thiogalactopyranoside (IPTG). lac repressor encoded by lacI
  10327..10357   -  promoter       lac promoter: promoter for the E. coli lac operon
  10372..10393   -  protein_bind   CAP binding site: CAP binding activates transcription in the presence of cAMP. E. coli catabolite activator protein
  10406..10498   -  CDS            lacI (fragment): lac repressor; lacI; The lac repressor binds to the lac operator to inhibit transcription in E. coli. This inhibition can be relieved by adding lactose or isopropyl-β-D-thiogalactopyranoside (IPTG).
  10681..11269   -  rep_origin     ori: high-copy-number ColE1/pMB1/pBR322/pUC origin of replication
  11440..12300   -  CDS            AmpR: β-lactamase; bla; confers resistance to ampicillin, carbenicillin, and related antibiotics
  12301..12405   -  promoter       AmpR promoter: bla
>Addgene plasmid #84751 | Lenti-LbCpf1-Blast | depositor full sequence | sequence record 164465 | Lenti-LbCpf1-Blast sequence 12433 bps
GTCGACGGATCGGGAGATCTCCCGATCCCCTATGGTGCACTCTCAGTACAATCTGCTCTGATGCCGCATA
GTTAAGCCAGTATCTGCTCCCTGCTTGTGTGTTGGAGGTCGCTGAGTAGTGCGCGAGCAAAATTTAAGCT
ACAACAAGGCAAGGCTTGACCGACAATTGCATGAAGAATCTGCTTAGGGTTAGGCGTTTTGCGCTGCTTC
GCGATGTACGGGCCAGATATACGCGTTGACATTGATTATTGACTAGTTATTAATAGTAATCAATTACGGG
GTCATTAGTTCATAGCCCATATATGGAGTTCCGCGTTACATAACTTACGGTAAATGGCCCGCCTGGCTGA
CCGCCCAACGACCCCCGCCCATTGACGTCAATAATGACGTATGTTCCCATAGTAACGCCAATAGGGACTT
TCCATTGACGTCAATGGGTGGAGTATTTACGGTAAACTGCCCACTTGGCAGTACATCAAGTGTATCATAT
GCCAAGTACGCCCCCTATTGACGTCAATGACGGTAAATGGCCCGCCTGGCATTATGCCCAGTACATGACC
TTATGGGACTTTCCTACTTGGCAGTACATCTACGTATTAGTCATCGCTATTACCATGGTGATGCGGTTTT
GGCAGTACATCAATGGGCGTGGATAGCGGTTTGACTCACGGGGATTTCCAAGTCTCCACCCCATTGACGT
CAATGGGAGTTTGTTTTGGCACCAAAATCAACGGGACTTTCCAAAATGTCGTAACAACTCCGCCCCATTG
ACGCAAATGGGCGGTAGGCGTGTACGGTGGGAGGTCTATATAAGCAGCGCGTTTTGCCTGTACTGGGTCT
CTCTGGTTAGACCAGATCTGAGCCTGGGAGCTCTCTGGCTAACTAGGGAACCCACTGCTTAAGCCTCAAT
AAAGCTTGCCTTGAGTGCTTCAAGTAGTGTGTGCCCGTCTGTTGTGTGACTCTGGTAACTAGAGATCCCT
CAGACCCTTTTAGTCAGTGTGGAAAATCTCTAGCAGTGGCGCCCGAACAGGGACTTGAAAGCGAAAGGGA
AACCAGAGGAGCTCTCTCGACGCAGGACTCGGCTTGCTGAAGCGCGCACGGCAAGAGGCGAGGGGCGGCG
ACTGGTGAGTACGCCAAAAATTTTGACTAGCGGAGGCTAGAAGGAGAGAGATGGGTGCGAGAGCGTCAGT
ATTAAGCGGGGGAGAATTAGATCGCGATGGGAAAAAATTCGGTTAAGGCCAGGGGGAAAGAAAAAATATA
AATTAAAACATATAGTATGGGCAAGCAGGGAGCTAGAACGATTCGCAGTTAATCCTGGCCTGTTAGAAAC
ATCAGAAGGCTGTAGACAAATACTGGGACAGCTACAACCATCCCTTCAGACAGGATCAGAAGAACTTAGA
TCATTATATAATACAGTAGCAACCCTCTATTGTGTGCATCAAAGGATAGAGATAAAAGACACCAAGGAAG
CTTTAGACAAGATAGAGGAAGAGCAAAACAAAAGTAAGACCACCGCACAGCAAGCGGCCGCTGATCTTCA
GACCTGGAGGAGGAGATATGAGGGACAATTGGAGAAGTGAATTATATAAATATAAAGTAGTAAAAATTGA
ACCATTAGGAGTAGCACCCACCAAGGCAAAGAGAAGAGTGGTGCAGAGAGAAAAAAGAGCAGTGGGAATA
GGAGCTTTGTTCCTTGGGTTCTTGGGAGCAGCAGGAAGCACTATGGGCGCAGCGTCAATGACGCTGACGG
TACAGGCCAGACAATTATTGTCTGGTATAGTGCAGCAGCAGAACAATTTGCTGAGGGCTATTGAGGCGCA
ACAGCATCTGTTGCAACTCACAGTCTGGGGCATCAAGCAGCTCCAGGCAAGAATCCTGGCTGTGGAAAGA
TACCTAAAGGATCAACAGCTCCTGGGGATTTGGGGTTGCTCTGGAAAACTCATTTGCACCACTGCTGTGC
CTTGGAATGCTAGTTGGAGTAATAAATCTCTGGAACAGATTTGGAATCACACGACCTGGATGGAGTGGGA
CAGAGAAATTAACAATTACACAAGCTTAATACACTCCTTAATTGAAGAATCGCAAAACCAGCAAGAAAAG
AATGAACAAGAATTATTGGAATTAGATAAATGGGCAAGTTTGTGGAATTGGTTTAACATAACAAATTGGC
TGTGGTATATAAAATTATTCATAATGATAGTAGGAGGCTTGGTAGGTTTAAGAATAGTTTTTGCTGTACT
TTCTATAGTGAATAGAGTTAGGCAGGGATATTCACCATTATCGTTTCAGACCCACCTCCCAACCCCGAGG
GGACCCGACAGGCCCGAAGGAATAGAAGAAGAAGGTGGAGAGAGAGACAGAGACAGATCCATTCGATTAG
TGAACGGATCGGCACTGCGTGCGCCAATTCTGCAGACAAATGGCAGTATTCATCCACAATTTTAAAAGAA
AAGGGGGGATTGGGGGGTACAGTGCAGGGGAAAGAATAGTAGACATAATAGCAACAGACATACAAACTAA
AGAATTACAAAAACAAATTACAAAAATTCAAAATTTTCGGGTTTATTACAGGGACAGCAGAGATCCAGTT
TGGTTAATTAGCTAGCTAGGTCTTGAAAGGAGTGGGAATTGGCTCCGGTGCCCGTCAGTGGGCAGAGCGC
ACATCGCCCACAGTCCCCGAGAAGTTGGGGGGAGGGGTCGGCAATTGATCCGGTGCCTAGAGAAGGTGGC
GCGGGGTAAACTGGGAAAGTGATGTCGTGTACTGGCTCCGCCTTTTTCCCGAGGGTGGGGGAGAACCGTA
TATAAGTGCAGTAGTCGCCGTGAACGTTCTTTTTCGCAACGGGTTTGCCGCCAGAACACAGGACCGGTTC
TAGCGTTTAAACTTAAGCTTGGTACCGCCACCATGAGCAAGCTGGAGAAGTTTACAAACTGCTACTCCCT
GTCTAAGACCCTGAGGTTCAAGGCCATCCCTGTGGGCAAGACCCAGGAGAACATCGACAATAAGCGGCTG
CTGGTGGAGGACGAGAAGAGAGCCGAGGATTATAAGGGCGTGAAGAAGCTGCTGGATCGCTACTATCTGT
CTTTTATCAACGACGTGCTGCACAGCATCAAGCTGAAGAATCTGAACAATTACATCAGCCTGTTCCGGAA
GAAAACCAGAACCGAGAAGGAGAATAAGGAGCTGGAGAACCTGGAGATCAATCTGCGGAAGGAGATCGCC
AAGGCCTTCAAGGGCAACGAGGGCTACAAGTCCCTGTTTAAGAAGGATATCATCGAGACAATCCTGCCAG
AGTTCCTGGACGATAAGGACGAGATCGCCCTGGTGAACAGCTTCAATGGCTTTACCACAGCCTTCACCGG
CTTCTTTGATAACAGAGAGAATATGTTTTCCGAGGAGGCCAAGAGCACATCCATCGCCTTCAGGTGTATC
AACGAGAATCTGACCCGCTACATCTCTAATATGGACATCTTCGAGAAGGTGGACGCCATCTTTGATAAGC
ACGAGGTGCAGGAGATCAAGGAGAAGATCCTGAACAGCGACTATGATGTGGAGGATTTCTTTGAGGGCGA
GTTCTTTAACTTTGTGCTGACACAGGAGGGCATCGACGTGTATAACGCCATCATCGGCGGCTTCGTGACC
GAGAGCGGCGAGAAGATCAAGGGCCTGAACGAGTACATCAACCTGTATAATCAGAAAACCAAGCAGAAGC
TGCCTAAGTTTAAGCCACTGTATAAGCAGGTGCTGAGCGATCGGGAGTCTCTGAGCTTCTACGGCGAGGG
CTATACATCCGATGAGGAGGTGCTGGAGGTGTTTAGAAACACCCTGAACAAGAACAGCGAGATCTTCAGC
TCCATCAAGAAGCTGGAGAAGCTGTTCAAGAATTTTGACGAGTACTCTAGCGCCGGCATCTTTGTGAAGA
ACGGCCCCGCCATCAGCACAATCTCCAAGGATATCTTCGGCGAGTGGAACGTGATCCGGGACAAGTGGAA
TGCCGAGTATGACGATATCCACCTGAAGAAGAAGGCCGTGGTGACCGAGAAGTACGAGGACGATCGGAGA
AAGTCCTTCAAGAAGATCGGCTCCTTTTCTCTGGAGCAGCTGCAGGAGTACGCCGACGCCGATCTGTCTG
TGGTGGAGAAGCTGAAGGAGATCATCATCCAGAAGGTGGATGAGATCTACAAGGTGTATGGCTCCTCTGA
GAAGCTGTTCGACGCCGATTTTGTGCTGGAGAAGAGCCTGAAGAAGAACGACGCCGTGGTGGCCATCATG
AAGGACCTGCTGGATTCTGTGAAGAGCTTCGAGAATTACATCAAGGCCTTCTTTGGCGAGGGCAAGGAGA
CAAACAGGGACGAGTCCTTCTATGGCGATTTTGTGCTGGCCTACGACATCCTGCTGAAGGTGGACCACAT
CTACGATGCCATCCGCAATTATGTGACCCAGAAGCCCTACTCTAAGGATAAGTTCAAGCTGTATTTTCAG
AACCCTCAGTTCATGGGCGGCTGGGACAAGGATAAGGAGACAGACTATCGGGCCACCATCCTGAGATACG
GCTCCAAGTACTATCTGGCCATCATGGATAAGAAGTACGCCAAGTGCCTGCAGAAGATCGACAAGGACGA
TGTGAACGGCAATTACGAGAAGATCAACTATAAGCTGCTGCCCGGCCCTAATAAGATGCTGCCAAAGGTG
TTCTTTTCTAAGAAGTGGATGGCCTACTATAACCCCAGCGAGGACATCCAGAAGATCTACAAGAATGGCA
CATTCAAGAAGGGCGATATGTTTAACCTGAATGACTGTCACAAGCTGATCGACTTCTTTAAGGATAGCAT
CTCCCGGTATCCAAAGTGGTCCAATGCCTACGATTTCAACTTTTCTGAGACAGAGAAGTATAAGGACATC
GCCGGCTTTTACAGAGAGGTGGAGGAGCAGGGCTATAAGGTGAGCTTCGAGTCTGCCAGCAAGAAGGAGG
TGGATAAGCTGGTGGAGGAGGGCAAGCTGTATATGTTCCAGATCTATAACAAGGACTTTTCCGATAAGTC
TCACGGCACACCCAATCTGCACACCATGTACTTCAAGCTGCTGTTTGACGAGAACAATCACGGACAGATC
AGGCTGAGCGGAGGAGCAGAGCTGTTCATGAGGCGCGCCTCCCTGAAGAAGGAGGAGCTGGTGGTGCACC
CAGCCAACTCCCCTATCGCCAACAAGAATCCAGATAATCCCAAGAAAACCACAACCCTGTCCTACGACGT
GTATAAGGATAAGAGGTTTTCTGAGGACCAGTACGAGCTGCACATCCCAATCGCCATCAATAAGTGCCCC
AAGAACATCTTCAAGATCAATACAGAGGTGCGCGTGCTGCTGAAGCACGACGATAACCCCTATGTGATCG
GCATCGATAGGGGCGAGCGCAATCTGCTGTATATCGTGGTGGTGGACGGCAAGGGCAACATCGTGGAGCA
GTATTCCCTGAACGAGATCATCAACAACTTCAACGGCATCAGGATCAAGACAGATTACCACTCTCTGCTG
GACAAGAAGGAGAAGGAGAGGTTCGAGGCCCGCCAGAACTGGACCTCCATCGAGAATATCAAGGAGCTGA
AGGCCGGCTATATCTCTCAGGTGGTGCACAAGATCTGCGAGCTGGTGGAGAAGTACGATGCCGTGATCGC
CCTGGAGGACCTGAACTCTGGCTTTAAGAATAGCCGCGTGAAGGTGGAGAAGCAGGTGTATCAGAAGTTC
GAGAAGATGCTGATCGATAAGCTGAACTACATGGTGGACAAGAAGTCTAATCCTTGTGCAACAGGCGGCG
CCCTGAAGGGCTATCAGATCACCAATAAGTTCGAGAGCTTTAAGTCCATGTCTACCCAGAACGGCTTCAT
CTTTTACATCCCTGCCTGGCTGACATCCAAGATCGATCCATCTACCGGCTTTGTGAACCTGCTGAAAACC
AAGTATACCAGCATCGCCGATTCCAAGAAGTTCATCAGCTCCTTTGACAGGATCATGTACGTGCCCGAGG
AGGATCTGTTCGAGTTTGCCCTGGACTATAAGAACTTCTCTCGCACAGACGCCGATTACATCAAGAAGTG
GAAGCTGTACTCCTACGGCAACCGGATCAGAATCTTCCGGAATCCTAAGAAGAACAACGTGTTCGACTGG
GAGGAGGTGTGCCTGACCAGCGCCTATAAGGAGCTGTTCAACAAGTACGGCATCAATTATCAGCAGGGCG
ATATCAGAGCCCTGCTGTGCGAGCAGTCCGACAAGGCCTTCTACTCTAGCTTTATGGCCCTGATGAGCCT
GATGCTGCAGATGCGGAACAGCATCACAGGCCGCACCGACGTGGATTTTCTGATCAGCCCTGTGAAGAAC
TCCGACGGCATCTTCTACGATAGCCGGAACTATGAGGCCCAGGAGAATGCCATCCTGCCAAAGAACGCCG
ACGCCAATGGCGCCTATAACATCGCCAGAAAGGTGCTGTGGGCCATCGGCCAGTTCAAGAAGGCCGAGGA
CGAGAAGCTGGATAAGGTGAAGATCGCCATCTCTAACAAGGAGTGGCTGGAGTACGCCCAGACCAGCGTG
AAGCACAAAAGGCCGGCGGCCACGAAAAAGGCCGGCCAGGCAAAAAAGAAAAAGGGATCCGGCGCAACAA
ACTTCTCTCTGCTGAAACAAGCCGGAGATGTCGAAGAGAATCCTGGACCGATGGCCAAGCCTTTGTCTCA
AGAAGAATCCACCCTCATTGAAAGAGCAACGGCTACAATCAACAGCATCCCCATCTCTGAAGACTACAGC
GTCGCCAGCGCAGCTCTCTCTAGCGACGGCCGCATCTTCACTGGTGTCAATGTATATCATTTTACTGGGG
GACCTTGTGCAGAACTCGTGGTGCTGGGCACTGCTGCTGCTGCGGCAGCTGGCAACCTGACTTGTATCGT
CGCGATCGGAAATGAGAACAGGGGCATCTTGAGCCCCTGCGGACGGTGCCGACAGGTGCTTCTCGATCTG
CATCCTGGGATCAAAGCCATAGTGAAGGACAGTGATGGACAGCCGACGGCAGTTGGGATTCGTGAATTGC
TGCCCTCTGGTTATGTGTGGGAGGGCTAAGAATTCGATATCAAGCTTATCGGTAATCAACCTCTGGATTA
CAAAATTTGTGAAAGATTGACTGGTATTCTTAACTATGTTGCTCCTTTTACGCTATGTGGATACGCTGCT
TTAATGCCTTTGTATCATGCTATTGCTTCCCGTATGGCTTTCATTTTCTCCTCCTTGTATAAATCCTGGT
TGCTGTCTCTTTATGAGGAGTTGTGGCCCGTTGTCAGGCAACGTGGCGTGGTGTGCACTGTGTTTGCTGA
CGCAACCCCCACTGGTTGGGGCATTGCCACCACCTGTCAGCTCCTTTCCGGGACTTTCGCTTTCCCCCTC
CCTATTGCCACGGCGGAACTCATCGCCGCCTGCCTTGCCCGCTGCTGGACAGGGGCTCGGCTGTTGGGCA
CTGACAATTCCGTGGTGTTGTCGGGGAAATCATCGTCCTTTCCTTGGCTGCTCGCCTGTGTTGCCACCTG
GATTCTGCGCGGGACGTCCTTCTGCTACGTCCCTTCGGCCCTCAATCCAGCGGACCTTCCTTCCCGCGGC
CTGCTGCCGGCTCTGCGGCCTCTTCCGCGTCTTCGCCTTCGCCCTCAGACGAGTCGGATCTCCCTTTGGG
CCGCCTCCCCGCATCGATACCGTCGACCTCGAGACCTAGAAAAACATGGAGCAATCACAAGTAGCAATAC
AGCAGCTACCAATGCTGATTGTGCCTGGCTAGAAGCACAAGAGGAGGAGGAGGTGGGTTTTCCAGTCACA
CCTCAGGTACCTTTAAGACCAATGACTTACAAGGCAGCTGTAGATCTTAGCCACTTTTTAAAAGAAAAGG
GGGGACTGGAAGGGCTAATTCACTCCCAACGAAGACAAGATATCCTTGATCTGTGGATCTACCACACACA
AGGCTACTTCCCTGATTGGCAGAACTACACACCAGGGCCAGGGATCAGATATCCACTGACCTTTGGATGG
TGCTACAAGCTAGTACCAGTTGAGCAAGAGAAGGTAGAAGAAGCCAATGAAGGAGAGAACACCCGCTTGT
TACACCCTGTGAGCCTGCATGGGATGGATGACCCGGAGAGAGAAGTATTAGAGTGGAGGTTTGACAGCCG
CCTAGCATTTCATCACATGGCCCGAGAGCTGCATCCGGACTGTACTGGGTCTCTCTGGTTAGACCAGATC
TGAGCCTGGGAGCTCTCTGGCTAACTAGGGAACCCACTGCTTAAGCCTCAATAAAGCTTGCCTTGAGTGC
TTCAAGTAGTGTGTGCCCGTCTGTTGTGTGACTCTGGTAACTAGAGATCCCTCAGACCCTTTTAGTCAGT
GTGGAAAATCTCTAGCAGGGCCCGTTTAAACCCGCTGATCAGCCTCGACTGTGCCTTCTAGTTGCCAGCC
ATCTGTTGTTTGCCCCTCCCCCGTGCCTTCCTTGACCCTGGAAGGTGCCACTCCCACTGTCCTTTCCTAA
TAAAATGAGGAAATTGCATCGCATTGTCTGAGTAGGTGTCATTCTATTCTGGGGGGTGGGGTGGGGCAGG
ACAGCAAGGGGGAGGATTGGGAAGACAATAGCAGGCATGCTGGGGATGCGGTGGGCTCTATGGCTTCTGA
GGCGGAAAGAACCAGCTGGGGCTCTAGGGGGTATCCCC
[124 nt withheld, positions 8719-8842]
C
[91 nt withheld, positions 8844-8934]
A
[49 nt withheld, positions 8936-8984]
CCTTTGACGTTGGAGTCCACGTTCTTT
[37 nt withheld, positions 9012-9048]
ACCCTATCTCGGTCTATTCTTTTGATTTATAAGGGATTTTGCCGATTTCGGCCTATTGGTTAAAAAATGA
GCTGATTTAACAAAAATTTAACGCGAATTAATTCTGTGGAATGTGTGTCAGTTAGGGTGTGGAAAGTCCC
CAGGCTCCCCAGCAGGCAGAAGTATGCAAAGCATGCATCTCAATTAGTCAGCAACCAGGTGTGGAAAGTC
CCCAGGCTCCCCAGCAGGCAGAAGTATGCAAAGCATGCATCTCAATTAGTCAGCAACCATAGTCCCGCCC
CTAACTCCGCCCAGTCCCGCCCCTAACTCCGCCCAGTTCCGCCCATTCTCCGCCCCATGGCTGACTAATT
TTTTTTATTTATGCAGAGGCCGAGGCCGCCTCTGCCTCTGAGCTATTCCAGAAGTAGTGAGGAGGCTTTT
TTGGAGGCCTAGGCTTTTGCAAAAAGCTCCCGGGAGCTTGTATATCCATTTTCGGATCTGATCAGCACGT
GTTGACAATTAATCATCGGCATAGTATATCGGCATAGTATAATACGACAAGGTGAGGAACTAAACCATGG
CCAAGTTGACCAGTGCCGTTCCGGTGCTCACCGCGCGCGACGTCGCCGGAGCGGTCGAGTTCTGGACCGA
CCGGCTCGGGTTCTCCCGGGACTTCGTGGAGGACGACTTCGCCGGTGTGGTCCGGGACGACGTGACCCTG
TTCATCAGCGCGGTCCAGGACCAGGTGGTGCCGGACAACACCCTGGCCTGGGTGTGGGTGCGCGGCCTGG
ACGAGCTGTACGCCGAGTGGTCGGAGGTCGTGTCCACGAACTTCCGGGACGCCTCCGGGCCGGCCATGAC
CGAGATCGGCGAGCAGCCGTGGGGGCGGGAGTTCGCCCTGCGCGACCCGGCCGGCAACTGCGTGCACTTC
GTGGCCGAGGAGCAGGACTGACACGTGCTACGAGATTTCGATTCCACCGCCGCCTTCTATGAAAGGTTGG
GCTTCGGAATCGTTTTCCGGGACGCCGGCTGGATGATCCTCCAGCGCGGGGATCTCATGCTGGAGTTCTT
CGCCCACCCCAACTTGTTTATTGCAGCTTATAATGGTTACAAATAAAGCAATAGCATCACAAATTTCACA
AATAAAGCATTTTTTTCACTGCATTCTAGTTGTGGTTTGTCCAAACTCATCAATGTATCTTATCATGTCT
GTATACCGTCGACCTCTAGCTAGAGCTTGGCGTAATCATGGTCATAGCTGTTTCCTGTGTGAAATTGTTA
TCCGCTCACAATTCCACACAACATACGAGCCGGAAGCATAAAGTGTAAAGCCTGGGGTGCCTAATGAGTG
AGCTAACTCACATTAATTGCGTTGCGCTCACTGCCCGCTTTCCAGTCGGGAAACCTGTCGTGCCAGCTGC
ATTAATGAATCGGCCAACGCGCGGGGAGAGGCGGTTTGCGTATTGGGCGCTCTTCCGCTTCCTCGCTCAC
TGACTCGCTGCGCTCGGTCGTTCGGCTGCGGCGAGCGGTATCAGCTCACTCAAAGGCGGTAATACGGTTA
TCCACAGAATCAGGGGATAACGCAGGAAAGAACATGTGAGCAAAAGGCCAGCAAAAGGCCAGGAACCGTA
AAAAGGCCGCGTTGCTGGCGTTTTTCCATAGGCTCCGCCCCCCTGACGAGCATCACAAAAATCGACGCTC
AAGTCAGAGGTGGCGAAACCCGACAGGACTATAAAGATACCAGGCGTTTCCCCCTGGAAGCTCCCTCGTG
CGCTCTCCTGTTCCGACCCTGCCGCTTACCGGATACCTGTCCGCCTTTCTCCCTTCGGGAAGCGTGGCGC
TTTCTCATAGCTCACGCTGTAGGTATCTCAGTTCGGTGTAGGTCGTTCGCTCCAAGCTGGGCTGTGTGCA
CGAACCCCCCGTTCAGCCCGACCGCTGCGCCTTATCCGGTAACTATCGTCTTGAGTCCAACCCGGTAAGA
CACGACTTATCGCCACTGGCAGCAGCCACTGGTAACAGGATTAGCAGAGCGAGGTATGTAGGCGGTGCTA
CAGAGTTCTTGAAGTGGTGGCCTAACTACGGCTACACTAGAAGAACAGTATTTGGTATCTGCGCTCTGCT
GAAGCCAGTTACCTTCGGAAAAAGAGTTGGTAGCTCTTGATCCGGCAAACAAACCACCGCTGGTAGCGGT
GGTTTTTTTGTTTGCAAGCAGCAGATTACGCGCAGAAAAAAAGGATCTCAAGAAGATCCTTTGATCTTTT
CTACGGGGTCTGACGCTCAGTGGAACGAAAACTCACGTTAAGGGATTTTGGTCATGAGATTATCAAAAAG
GATCTTCACCTAGATCCTTTTAAATTAAAAATGAAGTTTTAAATCAATCTAAAGTATATATGAGTAAACT
TGGTCTGACAGTTACCAATGCTTAATCAGTGAGGCACCTATCTCAGCGATCTGTCTATTTCGTTCATCCA
TAGTTGCCTGACTCCCCGTCGTGTAGATAACTACGATACGGGAGGGCTTACCATCTGGCCCCAGTGCTGC
AATGATACCGCGAGACCCACGCTCACCGGCTCCAGATTTATCAGCAATAAACCAGCCAGCCGGAAGGGCC
GAGCGCAGAAGTGGTCCTGCAACTTTATCCGCCTCCATCCAGTCTATTAATTGTTGCCGGGAAGCTAGAG
TAAGTAGTTCGCCAGTTAATAGTTTGCGCAACGTTGTTGCCATTGCTACAGGCATCGTGGTGTCACGCTC
GTCGTTTGGTATGGCTTCATTCAGCTCCGGTTCCCAACGATCAAGGCGAGTTACATGATCCCCCATGTTG
TGCAAAAAAGCGGTTAGCTCCTTCGGTCCTCCGATCGTTGTCAGAAGTAAGTTGGCCGCAGTGTTATCAC
TCATGGTTATGGCAGCACTGCATAATTCTCTTACTGTCATGCCATCCGTAAGATGCTTTTCTGTGACTGG
TGAGTACTCAACCAAGTCATTCTGAGAATAGTGTATGCGGCGACCGAGTTGCTCTTGCCCGGCGTCAATA
CGGGATAATACCGCGCCACATAGCAGAACTTTAAAAGTGCTCATCATTGGAAAACGTTCTTCGGGGCGAA
AACTCTCAAGGATCTTACCGCTGTTGAGATCCAGTTCGATGTAACCCACTCGTGCACCCAACTGATCTTC
AGCATCTTTTACTTTCACCAGCGTTTCTGGGTGAGCAAAAACAGGAAGGCAAAATGCCGCAAAAAAGGGA
ATAAGGGCGACACGGAAATGTTGAATACTCATACTCTTCCTTTTTCAATATTATTGAAGCATTTATCAGG
GTTATTGTCTCATGAGCGGATACATATTTGAATGTATTTAGAAAAATAAACAAATAGGGGTTCCGCGCAC
ATTTCCCCGAAAAGTGCCACCTGAC
