>Addgene plasmid #84751 | Lenti-LbCpf1-Blast | addgene partial sequence | sequence record 167237 | hEF1aprom-F 5'-AACTGGGAAAGTGATGTCGTG-3'
CCTTTTTCCCGAGGGTGGGGGAGAACCGTATATAAGTGCAGTAGTCGCCGTGAACGTTCTTTTTCGCAAC
GGGTTTGCCGCCAGAACACAGGACCGGTTCTAGCGTTTAAACTTAAGCTTGGTACCGCCACCATGAGCAA
GCTGGAGAAGTTTACAAACTGCTACTCCCTGTCTAAGACCCTGAGGTTCAAGGCCATCCCTGTGGGCAAG
ACCCAGGAGAACATCGACAATAAGCGGCTGCTGGTGGAGGACGAGAAGAGAGCCGAGGATTATAAGGGCG
TGAAGAAGCTGCTGGATCGCTACTATCTGTCTTTTATCAACGACGTGCTGCACAGCATCAAGCTGAAGAA
TCTGAACAATTACATCAGCCTGTTCCGGAAGAAAACCAGAACCGAGAAGGAGAATAAGGAGCTGGAGAAC
CTGGAGATCAATCTGCGGAAGGAGATCGCCAAGGCCTTCAAGGGCAACGAGGGCTACAAGTCCCTGTTTA
AGAAGGATATCATCGAGACAATCCTGCCAGAGTTCCTGGACGATAAGGACGAGATCGCCCTGGTGAACAG
CTTCAATGGCTTTACCACAGCCTTCACCGGCTTCTTTGATAACAGAGAGAATATGTTTTCCGAGGAGGCC
AAGAGCACATCCATCGCCTTCAGGTGTATCAACGAGAATCTGACCCGCTACATCTCTAATATGGACATCT
TCGAGAAGGTGGACGCCATCTTTGATAAGCACGAGGTGCAGGAGATCAAGGAGAAGATCCTGAACAGCGA
CTATGATGTGGAGGATTTCTTTGAGGGCGAGTTCTTTAACTTTGTGCTGACACAGGAGGGCATCGACGTG
TATAACGCCATCATCGGCGGCTTCGTGACCGAGAGCGGCGAGAAGATCAAGGGCCTGAACGAGTACATCA
ACCTGTATAATCAGAAAACCAAGCAGAAGCTGCCTAAGTTTAAGCCACTGTATA
