>Addgene plasmid #84751 | Lenti-LbCpf1-Blast | addgene partial sequence | sequence record 167238 | WPRE-R 5'-CATAGCGTAAAAGGAGCAACA-3'
CAGTCAATCTTTCACAAATTTTGTAATCCAGAGGTTGATTACCGATAAGCTTGATATCGAATTCTTAGCC
CTCCCACACATAACCAGAGGGCAGCAATTCACGAATCCCAACTGCCGTCGGCTGTCCATCACTGTCCTTC
ACTATGGCTTTGATCCCAGGATGCAGATCGAGAAGCACCTGTCGGCACCGTCCGCAGGGGCTCAAGATGC
CCCTGTTCTCATTTCCGATCGCGACGATACAAGTCAGGTTGCCAGCTGCCGCAGCAGCAGCAGTGCCCAG
CACCACGAGTTCTGCACAAGGTCCCCCAGTAAAATGATATACATTGACACCAGTGAAGATGCGGCCGTCG
CTAGAGAGAGCTGCGCTGGCGACGCTGTAGTCTTCAGAGATGGGGATGCTGTTGATTGTAGCCGTTGCTC
TTTCAATGAGGGTGGATTCTTCTTGAGACAAAGGCTTGGCCATCGGTCCAGGATTCTCTTCGACATCTCC
GGCTTGTTTCAGCAGAGAGAAGTTTGTTGCGCCGGATCCCTTTTTCTTTTTTGCCTGGCCGGCCTTTTTC
GTGGCCGCCGGCCTTTTGTGCTTCACGCTGGTCTGGGCGTACTCCAGCCACTCCTTGTTAGAGATGGCGA
TCTTCACCTTATCCAGCTTCTCGTCCTCGGCCTTCTTGAACTGGCCGATGGCCCACAGCACCTTTCTGGC
GATGTTATAGGCGCCATTGGCGTCGGCGTTCTTTGGCAGGATGGCATTCTCCTGGGCCTCATAGTTCCGG
CTATCGTAGAAGATGCCGTCGGAGTTCTTCACAGGGCTGATCAGAAAATCCACGTCGGTGCGGCCTGTGA
TGCTGTTCCGCATCTGCAGCATCAGGCTCATCAGGGCCATAAAGCTAGAGTAGAAGGCCTTGTCGGACTG
CTCGCACAGCAGGGCTCTGATATCGCCCTGCTGATAATTGATGCCGTACTTGTTGAACA
